>Addgene plasmid #124677 | OVA-miSFIT-17-T | addgene full sequence | sequence record 243957 | Addgene NGS Result
TTTCCATAGGCTCCGCCCCCCTGACGAGCATCACAAAAATCGACGCTCAAGTCAGAGGTGGCGAAACCCG
ACAGGACTATAAAGATACCAGGCGTTTCCCCCTGGAAGCTCCCTCGTGCGCTCTCCTGTTCCGACCCTGC
CGCTTACCGGATACCTGTCCGCCTTTCTCCCTTCGGGAAGCGTGGCGCTTTCTCATAGCTCACGCTGTAG
GTATCTCAGTTCGGTGTAGGTCGTTCGCTCCAAGCTGGGCTGTGTGCACGAACCCCCCGTTCAGCCCGAC
CGCTGCGCCTTATCCGGTAACTATCGTCTTGAGTCCAACCCGGTAAGACACGACTTATCGCCACTGGCAG
CAGCCACTGGTAACAGGATTAGCAGAGCGAGGTATGTAGGCGGTGCTACAGAGTTCTTGAAGTGGTGGCC
TAACTACGGCTACACTAGAAGAACAGTATTTGGTATCTGCGCTCTGCTGAAGCCAGTTACCTTCGGAAAA
AGAGTTGGTAGCTCTTGATCCGGCAAACAAACCACCGCTGGTAGCGGTGGTTTTTTTGTTTGCAAGCAGC
AGATTACGCGCAGAAAAAAAGGATCTCAAGAAGATCCTTTGATCTTTTCTACGGGGTCTGACGCTCAGTG
GAACGAAAACTCACGTTAAGGGATTTTGGTCATGAGATTATCAAAAAGGATCTTCACCTAGATCCTTTTA
AATTAAAAATGAAGTTTTAAATCAATCTAAAGTATATATGAGTAAACTTGGTCTGACAGTTACCAATGCT
TAATCAGTGAGGCACCTATCTCAGCGATCTGTCTATTTCGTTCATCCATAGTTGCCTGACTCCCCGTCGT
GTAGATAACTACGATACGGGAGGGCTTACCATCTGGCCCCAGTGCTGCAATGATACCGCGAGACCCACGC
TCACCGGCTCCAGATTTATCAGCAATAAACCAGCCAGCCGGAAGGGCCGAGCGCAGAAGTGGTCCTGCAA
CTTTATCCGCCTCCATCCAGTCTATTAATTGTTGCCGGGAAGCTAGAGTAAGTAGTTCGCCAGTTAATAG
TTTGCGCAACGTTGTTGCCATTGCTACAGGCATCGTGGTGTCACGCTCGTCGTTTGGTATGGCTTCATTC
AGCTCCGGTTCCCAACGATCAAGGCGAGTTACATGATCCCCCATGTTGTGCAAAAAAGCGGTTAGCTCCT
TCGGTCCTCCGATCGTTGTCAGAAGTAAGTTGGCCGCAGTGTTATCACTCATGGTTATGGCAGCACTGCA
TAATTCTCTTACTGTCATGCCATCCGTAAGATGCTTTTCTGTGACTGGTGAGTACTCAACCAAGTCATTC
TGAGAATAGTGTATGCGGCGACCGAGTTGCTCTTGCCCGGCGTCAATACGGGATAATACCGCGCCACATA
GCAGAACTTTAAAAGTGCTCATCATTGGAAAACGTTCTTCGGGGCGAAAACTCTCAAGGATCTTACCGCT
GTTGAGATCCAGTTCGATGTAACCCACTCGTGCACCCAACTGATCTTCAGCATCTTTTACTTTCACCAGC
GTTTCTGGGTGAGCAAAAACAGGAAGGCAAAATGCCGCAAAAAAGGGAATAAGGGCGACACGGAAATGTT
GAATACTCATACTCTTCCTTTTTCAATATTATTGAAGCATTTATCAGGGTTATTGTCTCATGAGCGGATA
CATATTTGAATGTATTTAGAAAAATAAACAAATAGGGGTTCCGCGCACATTTCCCCGAAAAGTGCCACCT
AAATTGTAAGCGTTAATATTTTGTTAAAATTCGCGTTAAATTTTTGTTAAATCAGCTCATTTTTTAACCA
ATAGGCCGAAATCGGCAAAATCCCTTATAAATCAAAAGAATAGACCGAGATAGGGT
[37 nt withheld, positions 1877-1913]
AAAGAACGTGGACTCCAACGTCAAAGG
[49 nt withheld, positions 1941-1989]
T
[91 nt withheld, positions 1991-2081]
G
[124 nt withheld, positions 2083-2206]
CCCATTCGCCATTCAGGCTGCGCAACTGTTGGGAAGGGCGATCGGTGCGGGCCTCTTCGCTATTACGCCA
GCTGGCGAAAGGGGGATGTGCTGCAAGGCGATTAAGTTGGGTAACGCCAGGGTTTTCCCAGTCACGACGT
TGTAAAACGACGGCCAGTGAGCGCGCGTAATACGACTCACTATAGGGCGAATTGGGTACGTCCCTAGGCC
TCCAAAAAAGCCTCCTCACTACTTCTGGAATAGCTCAGAGGCCGAGGCGGCCTCGGCCTCTGCATAAATA
AAAAAAATTAGTCAGCCATGGGGCGGAGAATGGGCGGAACTGGGCGGAGTTAGGGGCGGGATGGGCGGAG
TTAGGGGCGGGATAGCTAGAGCCAGACATGATAAGATACATTGATGAGTTTGGACAAACCACAACTAGAA
TGCAGTGAAAAAAATGCTTTATTTGTGAAATTTGTGATGCTATTGCTTTATTTGTAACCATTATAAGCTG
CAATAAACAAGTTCCTCTCACTCTCTGATATTCATTTCTTTGCAAGTTATAAATACTGAATAATAAGATG
ACATGAACTACTACTGCTAGAGATTTTCCACACTGACTAAAAGGGTCTGAGGGATCTCTAGTTACCAGAG
TCACACAACAGACGGGCACACACTACTTGAAGCACTCAAGGCAAGCTTTATTGAGGCTTAAGCAGTGGGT
TCCCTAGTTAGCCAGAGAGCTCCCAGGCTCAGATCTGGTCTAACCAGAGAGACCCAGTACAAGCAAAAAG
CAGATCTTGTCTTCGTTGGGAGTGAATTAGCCCTTCCAGTCCCCCCTTTTCTTTTAAAAAGTGGCTAAGA
TCTACAGCTGCCTTGTAAGTCATTGGTCTTAAAGGTACCGAGCTCGAATTCCAGGCGGGGAGGCGGCCCA
AAGGGAGATCCGACTCGTCTGAGGGCGAAGGCGAAGACGCGGAAGAGGCCGCAGAGCCGGCAGCAGGCCG
CGGGAAGGAAGGTCCGCTGGATTGAGGGCCGAAGGGACGTAGCAGAAGGACGTCCCGCGCAGAATCCAGG
TGGCAACACAGGCGAGCAGCCATGGAAAGGACGTCAGCTTCCCCGACAACACCACGGAATTGTCAGTGCC
CAACAGCCGAGCCCCTGTCCAGCAGCGGGCAAGGCAGGCGGCGATGAGTTCCGCCGTGGCAATAGGGAGG
GGGAAAGCGAAAGTCCCGGAAAGGAGCTGACAGGTGGTGGCAATGCCCCAACCAGTGGGGGTTGCGTCAG
CAAACACAGTGCACACCACGCCACGTTGCCTGACAACGGGCCACAACTCCTCATAAAGAGACAGCAACCA
GGATTTATACAAGGAGGAGAAAATGAAAGCCATACGGGAAGCAATAGCATGATACAAAGGCATTAAAGCA
GCGTATCCACATAGCGTAAAAGGAGCAACATAGTTAAGAATACCAGTCAATCTTTCACAAATTTTGTAAT
CCAGAGGTTGATTGTCGACTCTAGACTCGACTCTAGAGGATCCCCCTGTTCCACCTCTTGAAGGCTATGT
AGGCCACAAGGCCCACAACCACAGCAGCCAGGATGGAGCAATAGACAGGGATGAGGTTGTCGGTGGTGCC
TCGGGTCACCACGGGCTGGGAGCTGCCCATCACTGTGGTCACCACACCTGCCACCGTGCTGGCTATGAGG
TCTTGTTCTGGAGGTGCCTCAGGCTCCTGGGTGCTGGGGGCTGTGCTGTCCGAGCCCTCTGGGGGTGTGG
ACCGTGTAATCCAACGGCCAGGGATCTCCTCGCACTCGGCGTCGGCCCAGCGTGTGCACTCGCGGAGCTG
GCGCTCGGTGTCCTCGCACACGGTGCAGGGCAGGCACGGGTCCACGTGGTTGGCCTCGTCGGAATACGTG
CCGTCGGGGCACTCCTCGCACACGGTGTTCTGCTTGTCCTGGCAGGAGAACACGAGGCCCGAGCCCGCCT
CGCACACGCGGCACGCCTCGCAGCGCCCAGTCGTCTCATCCTGGTAGTAGCCGTAGGCGCAGCGGCACAC
GGCGTCGTCGGCCTCCACGCACGGCGCCGACATGCTCTGGAGCCCCACGCACTCGGTGCACGGCTTGCAC
GGCTCGGTCGCGCTCACCACGTCGGAGAACGTCACGCTGTCCAGGCAGGGCTCACACACGGTCTGGTTGG
CTCCACAAGGCTGGGCCACACCCTCGCCCAGGTTGCAGGCTTTGCAGCACTCACCGCTGTGTGTGTACAG
GCCTGTGGGGCATGCCTCCTTGGCACCTCCAAGGGACACCCCCAGAAGCAGCAACAGCAGCAGGCGCGGC
CCGTCCATGGCGCGGCCGGTGGCACCTGCCCCCATCGCCCGCCTCCCGCGGCAGCGCTCGACTTCCAGCT
CGGTCCGCTTTGCGGACTGATGGGGCTGCGCTGCGCTGCGCTCCAGCGCCCCCCCTGCCCGCCGGAGCTG
GCCGCGGCCCGAATTCCTGCAGCCCGGGGGATCCCCCTGGGGAGAGAGGTCGGTGATTCGGTCAACGAGG
GAGCCGACTGCCGACGTGCGCTCCGGAGGCTTGCAGAATGCGGAACACCGCGCGGGCAGGAACAGGGCCC
ACACTACCGCCCCACACCCCGCCTCCCGCACCGCCCCTTCCCGGCCGCTGCTCTCGGCGCGCCCTGCTGA
GCAGCCGCTATTGGCCACAGCCCATCGCGGTCGGCGCGCTGCCATTGCTCCCTGGCGCTGTCCGTCTGCG
AGGGTACTAGTGAGACGTGCGGCTTCCGTTTGTCACGTCCGGCACGCCGCGAACCGCAAGGAACCTTCCC
GACTTAGGGGCGGAGCAGGAAGCGTCGCCGGGGGGCCCACAAGGGTAGCGGCGAAGATCCGGGTGACGCT
GCGAACGGACGTGAAGAATGTGCGAGACCCAGGGTCGGCGCCGCTGCGTTTCCCGGAACCACGCCCAGAG
CAGCCGCGTCCCTGCGCAAACCCAGGGCTGCCTTGGAAAAGGCGCAACCCCAACCCCGTGGAATTCGATA
TCAAGCTTCTCGAGGGTAGGCGTGTACGGTGGGAGGCCTATATAAGCAGAGCTCGTTTAGTGAACCGTCA
GATCGCCTGGAGACGCCATCCACGCTGTTTTGACCTCCATAGAAGACACCGGAGCTCCTGCAGGTGCCGC
CATGAGCACCAGGACACAAATAAATAAGGTTGTTCGCTTTGATAAACTTCCAGGATTCGGAGACAGTATT
GAAGCTCAGTGTGGCACATCTGTAAACGTTCACTCTTCACTTAGAGACATCCTCAACCAAATCACCAAAC
CAAATGATGTTTATTCGTTCAGCCTTGCCAGTAGACTTTATGCTGAAGAGAGATACCCAATCCTGCCAGA
ATACTTGCAGTGTGTGAAGGAACTGTATAGAGGAGGCTTGGAACCTATCAACTTTCAAACAGCTGCAGAT
CAAGCCAGAGAGCTCATCAATTCCTGGGTAGAAAGTCAGACAAATGGAATTATCAGAAATGTCCTTCAGC
CAAGCTCCGTGGATTCTCAAACTGCAATGGTTCTGGTTAATGCCATTGTCTTCAAAGGACTGTGGGAGAA
AGCATTTAAGGATGAAGACACACAAGCAATGCCTTTCAGAGTGACTGAGCAAGAAAGCAAACCTGTGCAG
ATGATGTACCAGATTGGTTTATTTAGAGTGGCATCAATGGCTTCTGAGAAAATGAAGATCCTGGAGCTTC
CATTTGCCAGTGGGACAATGAGCATGTTGGTGCTGTTGCCTGATGAAGTCTCAGGCCTTGAGCAGCTTGA
GAGTATAATCAACTTTGAAAAACTGACTGAATGGACCAGTTCTAATGTTATGGAAGAGAGGAAGATCAAA
GTGTACTTACCTCGCATGAAGATGGAGGAAAAATACAACCTCACATCTGTCTTAATGGCTATGGGCATTA
CTGACGTGTTTAGCTCTTCAGCCAATCTGTCTGGCATCTCCTCAGCAGAGAGCCTGAAGATATCTCAAGC
TGTCCATGCAGCACATGCAGAAATCAATGAAGCAGGCAGAGAGGTGGTAGGGTCAGCAGAGGCTGGAGTG
GATGCTGCAAGCGTCTCTGAAGAATTTAGGGCTGACCATCCATTCCTCTTCTGTATCAAGCACATCGCAA
CCAACGCCGTTCTCTTCTTTGGCAGATGTGTTTCCCCTGAATTCGGCAGTGGAGAGGGCAGAGGAAGTCT
GCTAACATGCGGTGACGTCGAGGAGAATCCTGGCCCAGTGAGCAAGGGCGAGGAGCTGTTCACCGGGGTG
GTGCCCATCCTGGTCGAGCTGGACGGCGACGTAAACGGCCACAAGTTCAGCGTGTCCGGCGAGGGCGAGG
GCGATGCCACCTACGGCAAGCTGACCCTGAAGTTCATCTGCACCACCGGCAAGCTGCCCGTGCCCTGGCC
CACCCTCGTGACCACCCTGACCTACGGCGTGCAGTGCTTCAGCCGCTACCCCGACCACATGAAGCAGCAC
GACTTCTTCAAGTCCGCCATGCCCGAAGGCTACGTCCAGGAGCGCACCATCTTCTTCAAGGACGACGGCA
ACTACAAGACCCGCGCCGAGGTGAAGTTCGAGGGCGACACCCTGGTGAACCGCATCGAGCTGAAGGGCAT
CGACTTCAAGGAGGACGGCAACATCCTGGGGCACAAGCTGGAGTACAACTACAACAGCCACAACGTCTAT
ATCATGGCCGACAAGCAGAAGAACGGCATCAAGGTGAACTTCAAGATCCGCCACAACATCGAGGACGGCA
GCGTGCAGCTCGCCGACCACTACCAGCAGAACACCCCCATCGGCGACGGCCCCGTGCTGCTGCCCGACAA
CCACTACCTGAGCACCCAGTCCGCCCTGAGCAAAGACCCCAACGAGAAGCGCGATCACATGGTCCTGCTG
GAGTTCGTGACCGCCGCCGGGATCACTCTCGGCATGGACGAGCTGTACAAGGAATTCTAACTAGAGCTCG
CACGTGAGTGCTAGCCTACCTGCACTGTAAGTACTTTGACCGGTACTAGCTTAGTCATGCACCGGGCTGC
AGGAATTCGATGACAGGCGCAGCTTCCGAGGGATTTGAGATCCAGACATGATAAGATACATTGATGAGTT
TGGACAAACCAAAACTAGAATGCAGTGAAAAAAATGCCTTATTTGTGAAATTTGTGATGCTATTGCCTTA
TTTGTAACCATTATAAGCTGCAATAAACAAGTTAACAACAACAATTGCATTCATTTTATGTTTCAGGTTC
AGGGGGAGGTGTGGGAGGTTTTTTAAAGCAAGTAAAACCTCTACAAATGTGGTATGGCTGATTATGATCA
GATCTCTCGAGGCTAGTCTCGTGATCGATAAAATTTTGAATTTTTGTAATTTGTTTTTGTAATTCTTTAG
TTTGTATGTCTGTTGCTATTATGTCTACTATTCTTTCCCCTGCACTGTACCCCCCAATCCCCCCTTTTCT
TTTAAAAGTTAACCGATACCGTCGAGATCCGTTCACTAATCGAATGGATCTGTCTCTGTCTCTCTCTCCA
CCTTCTTCTTCTATTCCTTCGGGCCTGTCGGGTCCCCTCGGGGTTGGGAGGTGGGTCTGAAACGATAATG
GTGAATATCCCTGCCTAACTCTATTCACTATAGAAAGTACAGCAAAAACTATTCTTAAACCTACCAAGCC
TCCTACTATCATTATGAATAATTTTATATACCACAGCCAATTTGTTATGTTAAACCAATTCCACAAACTT
GCCCATTTATCTAATTCCAATAATTCTTGTTCATTCTTTTCTTGCTGGTTTTGCGATTCTTCAATTAAGG
AGTGTATTAAGCTTGTGTAATTGTTAATTTCTCTGTCCCACTCCATCCAGGTCGTGTGATTCCAAATCTG
TTCCAGAGATTTATTACTCCAACTAGCATTCCAAGGCACAGCAGTGGTGCAAATGAGTTTTCCAGAGCAA
CCCCAAATCCCCAGGAGCTGTTGATCCTTTAGGTATCTTTCCACAGCCAGGATTCTTGCCTGGAGCTGCT
TGATGCCCCAGACTGTGAGTTGCAACAGATGCTGTTGCGCCTCAATAGCCCTCAGCAAATTGTTCTGCTG
CTGCACTATACCAGACAATAATTGTCTGGCCTGTACCGTCAGCGTCATTGACGCTGCGCCCATAGTGCTT
CCTGCTGCTCCCAAGAACCCAAGGAACAAAGCTCCTATTCCCACTGCTCTTTTTTCTCTCTGCACCACTC
TTCTCTTTGCCTTGGTGGGTGCTACTCCTAATGGTTCAATTTTTACTACTTTATATTTATATAATTCACT
TCTCCAATTGTCCCTCATATCTCCTCCTCCAGGTCTGAAGATCAGCGGCCGCTTGCTGTGCGGTGGTCTT
ACTTTTGTTTTGCTCTTCCTCTATCTTGTCTAAAGCTTCCTTGGTGTCTTTTATCTCTATCCTTTGATGC
ACACAATAGAGGGTTGCTACTGTATTATATAATGATCTAAGTTCTTCTGATCCTGTCTGAAGGGATGGTT
GTAGCTGTCCCAGTATTTGTCTACAGCCTTCTGATGTTTCTAACAGGCCAGGATTAACTGCGAATCGTTC
TAGCTCCCTGCTTGCCCATACTATATGTTTTAATTTATATTTTTTCTTTCCCCCTGGCCTTAACCGAATT
TTTTCCCATCGCGATCTAATTCTCCCCCGCTTAATACTGACGCTCTCGCACCCATCTCTCTCCTTCTAGC
CTCCGCTAGTCAAAATTTTTGGCGTACTCACCAGTCGCCGCCCCTCGCCTCTTGCCGTGCGCGCTTCAGC
AAGCCGAGTCCTGCGTCGAGAGAGCTCCTCTGGTTTCCCTTTCGCTTTCAAGTCCCTGTTCGGGCGCCAC
TGCTAGAGATTTTCCACACTGACTAAAAGGGTCTGAGGGATCTCTAGTTACCAGAGTCACACAACAGACG
GGCACACACTACTTGAAGCACTCAAGGCAAGCTTTATTGAGGCTTAAGCAGTGGGTTCCCTAGTTAGCCA
GAGAGCTCCCAGGCTCAGATCTGGTCTAACCAGAGAGACCCCGGTTCACTAAACGAGCTCTGCTTATATA
GACCTCCCACCGTACACGCCTACCGCCCATTTGCGTCAATGGGGCGGAGTTGTTACGACATTTTGGAAAG
TCCCGTTGATTTTGGTGCCAAAACAAACTCCCATTGACGTCAATGGGGTGGAGACTTGGAAATCCCCGTG
AGTCAAACCGCTATCCACGCCCATTGATGTACTGCCAAAACCGCATCACCATGGTAATAGCGATGACTAA
TACGTAGATGTACTGCCAAGTAGGAAAGTCCCATAAGGTCATGTACTGGGCATAATGCCAGGCGGGCCAT
TTACCGTCATTGACGTCAATAGGGGGCGTACTTGGCATATGATACACTTGATGTACTGCCAAGTGGGCAG
TTTACCGTAAATACTCCACCCATTGACGTCAATGGAAAGTCCCTATTGGCGTTACTATGGGAACATACGT
CATTATTGACGTCAATGGGCGGGGGTCGTTGGGCGGTCAGCCAGGCGGGCCATTTACCGTAAGTTATGTA
ACGCGGAACTCCATATATGGGCTATGAACTAATGACCCCGTAATTGATTACTATTAATAACTAGTCAATA
ATCAATGTCAACATGGCGGTAATGTTGGACATGAGCCAATATAAATGTACATATTATGATATGGATACAA
CGTATGCAATGGCCAAGCTTGCAGCTCCAGCTTTTGTTCCCTTTAGTGAGGGTTAATTGCGCGCTTGGCG
TAATCATGGTCATAGCTGTTTCCTGTGTGAAATTGTTATCCGCTCACAATTCCACACAACATACGAGCCG
GAAGCATAAAGTGTAAAGCCTGGGGTGCCTAATGAGTGAGCTAACTCACATTAATTGCGTTGCGCTCACT
GCCCGCTTTCCAGTCGGGAAACCTGTCGTGCCAGCTGCATTAATGAATCGGCCAACGCGCGGGGAGAGGC
GGTTTGCGTATTGGGCGCTCTTCCGCTTCCTCGCTCACTGACTCGCTGCGCTCGGTCGTTCGGCTGCGGC
GAGCGGTATCAGCTCACTCAAAGGCGGTAATACGGTTATCCACAGAATCAGGGGATAACGCAGGAAAGAA
CATGTGAGCAAAAGGCCAGCAAAAGGCCAGGAACCGTAAAAAGGCCGCGTTGCTGGCGTT
Features (pLannotate 1.2.2; 36 found; start..end, strand, type, name):
      1..589     -  rep_origin     ori: high-copy-number ColE1/pMB1/pBR322/pUC origin of replication
    760..1620    -  CDS            AmpR: β-lactamase; bla; confers resistance to ampicillin, carbenicillin, and related antibiotics
   1621..1725    -  promoter       AmpR promoter: bla
   1778..2206    -  rep_origin     f1 ori (sequence partly withheld): f1 bacteriophage origin of replication; arrow indicates direction of (+) strand synthesis
   2211..2366    -  CDS            lacZα (fragment): LacZα fragment of β-galactosidase; lacZ fragment
   2374..2392    +  promoter       T7 promoter: promoter for bacteriophage T7 RNA polymerase
   2413..2548    -  rep_origin     SV40 ori: SV40 origin of replication
   2588..2709    -  polyA_signal   SV40 poly(A) signal: SV40 polyadenylation signal
   2781..3014    -  LTR            3' LTR (ΔU3): self-inactivating 3' long terminal repeat (LTR) from HIV-1
   3016..3084    -  CDS            nef (fragment): NEF_HV1Z2 - Experimental evidence at protein level: Swiss-Prot protein existence level 1. Extracellular Nef protein targets CD4(+) T-lymphocytes for apoptosis by interacting with CXCR4 surface receptors. From Human immunodeficiency virus type 1 group M subtype D (isolate Z2/CDC-Z34) (HIV-1).
   3101..3689    -  misc_feature   WPRE: woodchuck hepatitis virus posttranscriptional regulatory element
   3703..3721    -  misc_feature   MCS (fragment): pUC18/19 multiple cloning site
   3724..4551    -  CDS            NGFR (fragment): TNR16_HUMAN - Also known as TNFRSF16. Experimental evidence at protein level: Swiss-Prot protein existence level 1. Low affinity receptor which can bind to NGF, BDNF, NTF3, and NTF4. Forms a heterodimeric receptor with SORCS2 that binds the precursor forms of NGF, BDNF and NTF3 with high affinity, and has much lower affinity for mature NGF and BDNF (PubMed:24908487). Plays an important role in differentiation and survival of specific neuronal populations during development (By similarity). Can mediate cell survival as well as cell death of neural cells. Plays a role in the inactivation of RHOA
   4666..4690    -  misc_feature   MCS (fragment): pBluescript multiple cloning site
   4693..5203    -  promoter       hPGK promoter: human phosphoglycerate kinase 1 promoter
   5206..5229    +  misc_feature   MCS (fragment): pBluescript multiple cloning site
   5231..5269    +  promoter       minimal CMV promoter: human cytomegalovirus (CMV) immediate early promoter
   5361..6374    +  CDS            ovalbumin (fragment): chicken ovalbumin
   6444..7157    +  CDS            EGFP: EGFP is a basic (constitutively fluorescent) green fluorescent protein published in 1996, derived from Aequorea victoria. It is reported to be a rapidly-maturing weak dimer with moderate acid sensitivity.
   7238..7257    +  misc_feature   MCS (fragment): pBluescript multiple cloning site
   7285..7419    -  polyA_signal   SV40 poly(A) signal: SV40 polyadenylation signal
   7442..7526    -  CDS            large T antigen (fragment): large T antigen from SV40 (simian virus 40)
   7556..7673    -  misc_feature   cPPT/CTS: central polypurine tract and central termination sequence of HIV-1
   7692..7792    -  CDS            Rev (fragment): human immunodeficiency virus 1 (HIV-1) Rev protein; rev; enhances nuclear export of unspliced and incompletely spliced viral mRNAs
   8169..8402    -  misc_feature   RRE: The Rev response element (RRE) of HIV-1 allows for Rev-dependent mRNA export from the nucleus to the cytoplasm.
   8548..8911    -  CDS            HIV-1 gag (fragment): gag protein from human immunodeficiency virus 1; gag
   8895..9020    -  misc_feature   HIV-1 Ψ: packaging signal of human immunodeficiency virus type 1
   9067..9247    -  LTR            5' LTR (truncated): truncated 5' long terminal repeat (LTR) from HIV-1
   9262..9465    -  promoter       CMV promoter: human cytomegalovirus (CMV) immediate early promoter
   9466..9845    -  enhancer       CMV enhancer: human cytomegalovirus immediate early enhancer
   9946..9964    -  promoter       T3 promoter: promoter for bacteriophage T3 RNA polymerase
  10009..10025   -  protein_bind   lac operator: The lac repressor binds to the lac operator to inhibit transcription in E. coli. This inhibition can be relieved by adding lactose or isopropyl-β-D-thiogalactopyranoside (IPTG). lac repressor encoded by lacI
  10033..10063   -  promoter       lac promoter: promoter for the E. coli lac operon
  10078..10099   -  protein_bind   CAP binding site: CAP binding activates transcription in the presence of cAMP. E. coli catabolite activator protein
  10112..10204   -  CDS            lacI (fragment): lac repressor; lacI; The lac repressor binds to the lac operator to inhibit transcription in E. coli. This inhibition can be relieved by adding lactose or isopropyl-β-D-thiogalactopyranoside (IPTG).
  10206..10339   -  rep_origin     RSF ori (fragment): Plasmids containing the RSF 1030 origin of replication can be propagated in E. coli cells that contain additional plasmids with compatible origins.
