[The description below was written by a language model from this plasmid's Addgene catalogue record and pLannotate feature annotations shown in this document.]
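Description:
OVA-miSFIT-17-T is a third-generation-style, self-inactivating HIV-1 lentiviral transfer plasmid built on the pCCL.sin.cPPT bidirectional miR-17 sensor backbone, although the catalogue lists it simply as a mammalian expression vector. It is propagated in E. coli through a high-copy ColE1/pUC origin with ampicillin selection (β-lactamase), and also carries an f1 origin and an SV40 origin. The viral frame consists of a CMV enhancer/promoter fused to a truncated 5' LTR, the Ψ packaging signal with a gag fragment, the RRE, the cPPT/CTS, a WPRE and a ΔU3 3' LTR followed by an SV40 polyadenylation signal. Together these allow Tat-independent production of genomic RNA, its packaging, and integration of a provirus whose LTR promoter activity has been deleted.

The payload is a bidirectional expression unit. A human PGK promoter drives a truncated NGFR surface marker in one direction. In the opposite direction, an adjacent minimal CMV promoter drives a truncated chicken ovalbumin lacking secretion capacity, so it stays cytoplasmic. According to the depositor, this ovalbumin is linked through a T2A peptide to EGFP; the T2A itself is not annotated in the feature table. This arm ends in its own SV40 poly(A) signal. The depositor also states that the OVA-T2A-EGFP transcript carries a miR-17 microRNA response element, which is likewise not annotated; the record does not define the "17-T" in the name, though it presumably designates a particular variant of this site. Because endogenous miR-17 represses the OVA-EGFP arm to a degree set by the response element, while NGFR is unaffected and serves as an internal control, the construct is used to set ovalbumin antigen expression to a defined level in mammalian cells, with EGFP as the readout.
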