Addgene plasmid #124677: OVA-miSFIT-17-T
Purpose: Tuning expression of cytosolic Ovalbumin coupled to EGFP
Depositing lab: Tudor Fulga. Depositing organization: University of Oxford. Publication: Precise tuning of gene expression levels in mammalian cells. Michaels YS, Barnkob MB, Barbosa H, Baeumler TA, Thompson MK, Andre V, Colin-York H, Fritzsche M, Gileadi U, Sheppard HM, Knapp DJHF, Milne TA, Cerundolo V, Fulga TA. Nat Commun. 2019 Feb 18;10(1):818. doi: 10.1038/s41467-019-08777-y. PubMed 30778069.
Backbone
  Vector backbone: AB.pCCL.sin.cPPT.GFP.miR-17-3p.sensor.PGK.dNGFR.WPRE
  Backbone manufacturer: Addgene: 85866
  Vector type: Mammalian Expression
Growth in bacteria
  Bacterial resistance: Ampicillin, 100 μg/mL
  Growth temperature: 37°C
  Growth strain: NEB Stable
  Copy number: Unknown
Gene/Insert
  Gene/Insert name: Cyto-Ovalbumin
  Species: G. gallus (chicken)
  Mutation: Truncated OVA for cytoplasmic expression
  Promoter: minimal CMV
  Cloning method: Restriction Enzyme; 5′ cloning site Unknown (unknown if destroyed)
Terms and licenses: Academic/Nonprofit Terms; Industry Terms: Not Available to Industry
Depositor comments: Bi-directional expression vector driving OVA-T2A-EGFP under control of a miR-17 MRE with NGFR as an internal control
How to cite: OVA-miSFIT-17-T was a gift from Tudor Fulga (Addgene plasmid # 124677 ; http://n2t.net/addgene:124677 ; RRID:Addgene_124677)
