>Addgene plasmid #124677 | OVA-miSFIT-17-T | depositor partial sequence | sequence record 238164 | miSFIT site
CGGCAAGCTGCCCGTGCCCTGGCCCACCCTCGTGACCACCCTGACCTACGGCGTGCAGTGCTTCAGCCGC
TACCCCGACCACATGAAGCAGCACGACTTCTTCAAGTCCGCCATGCCCGAAGGCTACGTCCAGGAGCGCA
CCATCTTCTTCAAGGACGACGGCAACTACAAGACCCGCGCCGAGGTGAAGTTCGAGGGCGACACCCTGGT
GAACCGCATCGAGCTGAAGGGCATCGACTTCAAGGAGGACGGCAACATCCTGGGGCACAAGCTGGAGTAC
AACTACAACAGCCACAACGTCTATATCATGGCCGACAAGCAGAAGAACGGCATCAAGGTGAACTTCAAGA
TCCGCCACAACATCGAGGACGGCAGCGTGCAGCTCGCCGACCACTACCAGCAGAACACCCCCATCGGCGA
CGGCCCCGTGCTGCTGCCCGACAACCACTACCTGAGCACCCAGTCCGCCCTGAGCAAAGACCCCAACGAG
AAGCGCGATCACATGGTCCTGCTGGAGTTCGTGACCGCCGCCGGGATCACTCTCGGCATGGACGAGCTGT
ACAAGGAATTCTAACTAGAGCTCGCACGTGAGTGCTAGCCTACCTGCACTGTAAGTACTTTGACCGGTAC
TAGCTTAGTCATGCACCGGGC
